>Addgene plasmid #105320 | pGP-CMV-jGCaMP7c variant 1513 | depositor partial sequence | sequence record 199521 | CDS
ATGGGTTCTCATCATCATCATCATCATGGTATGGCTAGCATGACTGGTGGACAGCAAATGGGTCGGGATC
TGTACGACGATGACGATAAGGATCTCGCCACCATGGTCGACTCATCACGTCGTAAGTGGAATAAGACAGG
TCACGCAGTCAGAGCTATAGGTCGGCTGAGCTCACAGCCTAACGTCTATATCAAGGCCGACAAGCAGAAG
AACGGCATCAAGGCGAACTTCAAGATCCGCCACAACATCGAGGACGGCGGCGTGCAGCTCGCCTACCACT
ACCAGCAGAACACCCCCATCGGCGACGGCCCCGTGCTGCTGCCCGACAACCACTACCTGAGCGTGCAGTC
CAAACTTTCGAAAGACCCCAACGAGAAGCGCGATCACATGGTCCTGCTGGAGTTCGTGACCGCCGCCGGG
ATCACTCTCGGCATGGACGAGCTGTACAAGGGCGGTACCGGAGGGAGCATGGTGAGCAAGGGCGAGGAGC
TGTTCACCGGGGTGGTGCCCATCCTGGTCGAGCTGGACGGCGACGTAAACGGCCACAAGTTCAGCGTGTC
CGGCGAGGGTGAGGGCGATGCCACCTACGGCAAGCTGACCCTGAAGTTCATCTGCACCACCGGCAAGCTG
CCCGTGCCCTGGCCCACCCTCGTGACCACCCTGACCTACGGCGTGCAGTGCTTCAGCCGCTACCCCGACC
ACATGAAGCAGCACGACTTCTTCAAGTCCGCCATGCCCGAAGGCTACATCCAGGAGCGCACCATCTTCTT
CAAGGACGACGGCAACTACAAGACCCGCGCCGAGGTGAAGTTCGAGGGCGACACCCTGGTGAACCGCATC
GAGCTGAAGGGCATCGACTTCAAGGAGGACGGCAACATCCTGGGGCACAAGCTGGAGTACAACCTTCCTG
ACCAACTGACTGAAGAGCAGATCGCAGAATTTAAAGAGGCTTTCTCCCTATTTGACAAGGACGGGGATGG
GACAATAACAACCAAGGAGCTGGGGACGGTGATGCGTTCTCTGGGGCAGAACCCCACAGAAGCAGAGCTG
CAGGACATGATCAATGAAGTAGATGCCGACGGTGACGGCACAATCGACTTCCCTGAGTTCCTGACAATGA
TGGCAAGAAAAGGGAGCTACAGGGACAGTGAAGAAGAAATTAGAGAAGCGTTCGGTGTGTTTGATAAGGA
TGGCAATGGCTACATCAGTGCAGCAGAGCTTCGCCACGTGATGAACAACCTTGGAGAGAAGTTAACAGAT
GAAGAGGTTGATGAAATGATCAGGGAAGCAGACATCGATGGGGATGGTCAGGTAAACTACGAAGAGTTTG
TACAAATGATGACAGCGAAGTGA
