[The description below was written by a language model from this plasmid's Addgene catalogue record.]
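Description:
pGP-CMV-jGCaMP7c variant 1513 is a mammalian expression plasmid of about 5.3 kb built on a pCMV backbone. It is maintained in E. coli as a high-copy plasmid under kanamycin selection, and it carries a neomycin resistance marker so that transfected mammalian cells can be selected with G418. No feature table accompanies the catalogue entry, so details such as the replication origin, the polyadenylation signal and the promoter driving the resistance marker are not stated.

The payload is a 1,353 bp open reading frame encoding jGCaMP7c, a genetically encoded calcium indicator of the GCaMP family, cloned between BglII and NotI sites that both remain intact. GCaMP sensors fuse a circularly permuted GFP (from the jellyfish A. victoria) to calmodulin and a calmodulin-binding peptide, consistent with the rat and chicken source species listed. Calcium binding drives a conformational change that increases green fluorescence. This variant is defined relative to GCaMP3 by ten substitutions: L59Q, E60P, T302L, R303P, M378G, K379S, D380Y, T381R, R392G and T412N. The sensor also carries a 6xHis tag, a T7 epitope and an Xpress tag, which are useful for purification and immunodetection, although their position in the protein is not given. Expression is driven by the strong constitutive CMV promoter.

The plasmid's stated purpose is mammalian expression of an ultrasensitive protein calcium sensor. It belongs to a sensor series developed for imaging activity in neuronal populations and microcompartments. As a simple CMV-driven construct, it suits transient transfection of cultured cells for calcium imaging or sensor characterisation, and the flanking sites allow the coding sequence to be moved into other vectors.
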