Addgene plasmid #105320: pGP-CMV-jGCaMP7c variant 1513
Purpose: Mammalian expression of ultrasensitive protein calcium sensor
Depositing lab: Douglas Kim & GENIE Project. Depositing organization: HHMI, Janelia Research Campus. Publication: High-performance calcium sensors for imaging activity in neuronal populations and microcompartments. Dana H, Sun Y, Mohar B, Hulse BK, Kerlin AM, Hasseman JP, Tsegaye G, Tsang A, Wong A, Patel R, Macklin JJ, Chen Y, Konnerth A, Jayaraman V, Looger LL, Schreiter ER, Svoboda K, Kim DS. Nat Methods. 2019 Jul;16(7):649-657. doi: 10.1038/s41592-019-0435-6. Epub 2019 Jun 17. PubMed 31209382.
Backbone
  Vector backbone: pCMV
  Total vector size (bp): 5308
  Vector type: Mammalian Expression
  Selectable markers: Neomycin (select with G418)
Growth in bacteria
  Bacterial resistance: Kanamycin, 50 μg/mL
  Growth temperature: 37°C
  Growth strain: DH5alpha
  Copy number: High Copy
Gene/Insert
  Gene/Insert name: jGCaMP7c variant 1513 (alt names: GCaMP3-L59Q E60P T302L R303P M378G K379S D380Y T381R R392G T412N; GCaMP3 variant 1513; Janelia GCaMP7)
  Species: R. norvegicus (rat), G. gallus (chicken); A. victoria (jellyfish)
  Insert size (bp): 1353
  Promoter: CMV
  Tag / fusion protein: T7 epitope, Xpress tag, 6xHis
  Cloning method: Restriction Enzyme; 5′ cloning site BglII (not destroyed); 3′ cloning site NotI (not destroyed)
  Sequencing primers: 5′ ATGGGAGTTTGTTTTGGC
Terms and licenses: Academic/Nonprofit Terms; Industry Terms: Not Available to Industry
How to cite: pGP-CMV-jGCaMP7c variant 1513 was a gift from Douglas Kim & GENIE Project (Addgene plasmid # 105320 ; http://n2t.net/addgene:105320 ; RRID:Addgene_105320)
